Addgene plasmid #203714: pcDNA3.1 NKX6-2(1-188)-Venus
Purpose: SPAX8-related truncated mutation (E189*) containing the amino acids 1 to 188 of human NKX6-2 fused with the Venus fluorescent protein
Depositing lab: Federico Herrera. Depositing organization: Universidade de Lisboa, Faculdade de Ciencias. Publication: Is spastic ataxia 8 a protein misfolding disorder?. Ferreira-Peralta P, Franca B, Murtinheira F, Rodrigues MS, Herrera F. Biochim Biophys Acta Mol Basis Dis. 2023 Sep 9;1870(1):166882. doi: 10.1016/j.bbadis.2023.166882. PubMed 37696463.
Backbone
  Vector backbone: pcDNA3.1
  Backbone manufacturer: Invitrogen
  Backbone size w/o insert (bp): 5350
  Vector type: Mammalian Expression
  Selectable markers: Neomycin (select with G418)
Growth in bacteria
  Bacterial resistance: Ampicillin, 100 μg/mL
  Growth temperature: 37°C
  Growth strain: DH5alpha
  Copy number: High Copy
Gene/Insert
  Gene/Insert name: NKX6-2 (1-188) fused with Venus (alt names: GTX; NKX6B)
  Species: H. sapiens (human)
  Insert size (bp): 907
  Mutation: deletion of amino acids 189-277
  Entrez Gene: NKX6-2 (a.k.a. GTX, NKX6.2, NKX6B, SPAX8)
  Promoter: CMV
  Tag / fusion protein: Venus (C terminal on insert)
  Cloning method: Restriction Enzyme; 5′ cloning site HindIII (not destroyed); 3′ cloning site HindIII (destroyed during cloning)
  Sequencing primers: 5′ CMV-F; 3′ BGH-rev
Terms and licenses: Academic/Nonprofit Terms; Industry Terms: Not Available to Industry
Depositor comments: The nucleotide sequence is not the consensus cDNA sequence, since it was optimized for mamalian expression with GeneArt services. However, the amino acid sequence is the same.
How to cite: pcDNA3.1 NKX6-2(1-188)-Venus was a gift from Federico Herrera (Addgene plasmid # 203714 ; http://n2t.net/addgene:203714 ; RRID:Addgene_203714)
