[The description below was written by a language model from this plasmid's Addgene catalogue record and pLannotate feature annotations shown in this document.]
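Description:
pcDNA3.1 NKX6-2(1-188)-Venus is a mammalian expression plasmid built on the Invitrogen pcDNA3.1 backbone, with a sequenced length of about 6.7 kb. It is maintained in E. coli as a high-copy plasmid through a ColE1/pUC-type origin and selected with ampicillin via the β-lactamase gene. An f1 origin is also present. For mammalian cells, an SV40 early promoter drives a neomycin phosphotransferase cassette ending in an SV40 polyadenylation signal, which allows G418 selection of stable transfectants. Small fragments annotated as ble, lacI, lac promoter/operator, an HIV-1 LTR and bom appear to be backbone remnants or short automated matches rather than functional parts.

The payload is a truncated human NKX6-2 coding sequence (also known as GTX or NKX6B) comprising amino acids 1 to 188, fused at its C terminus to the yellow fluorescent protein Venus. Residues 189-277 are deleted, which models the E189* nonsense mutation associated with spastic ataxia 8 (SPAX8). NKX6-2 is a transcriptional repressor acting in oligodendrocytes. Expression is driven by the CMV immediate-early enhancer and promoter and terminated by the bGH polyadenylation signal, and a T7 promoter lies just upstream of the insert. The depositor notes that the nucleotide sequence was codon-optimised for mammalian expression and so differs from the consensus cDNA, while the encoded amino acid sequence is unchanged. The listed insert size of 907 bp is smaller than the combined NKX6-2 and Venus features in the annotated sequence, so it probably does not cover the whole fusion. The Venus tag lets the truncated protein be visualised in transfected cells. This fits the associated study, which asks whether SPAX8 involves protein misfolding.
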