Features (pLannotate 1.2.2; 21 found; start..end, strand, type, name):
     28..80      -  misc_feature   bom (fragment): basis of mobility region from pBR322
    235..614     +  enhancer       CMV enhancer: human cytomegalovirus immediate early enhancer
    615..818     +  promoter       CMV promoter: human cytomegalovirus (CMV) immediate early promoter
    814..847     +  LTR            5' LTR (truncated) (fragment): truncated 5' long terminal repeat (LTR) from HIV-1
    863..881     +  promoter       T7 promoter: promoter for bacteriophage T7 RNA polymerase
    907..1470    +  CDS            NKX6-2 (fragment): NKX62_HUMAN - Also known as GTX, NKX6B. Experimental evidence at protein level: Swiss-Prot protein existence level 1. Transcription factor with repressor activity involved in the regulation of axon-glial interactions at myelin paranodes in oligodendrocytes. Binds to the consensus DNA sequence 5'-(A/T)TTAATGA- 3'. In oligodendrocytes, binds to MBP and PLP1 promoter regions. From Homo sapiens (Human).
   1513..2229    +  CDS            Venus: Venus is a basic (constitutively fluorescent) yellow fluorescent protein published in 2002, derived from Aequorea victoria. It is reported to be a rapidly-maturing weak dimer with moderate acid sensitivity.
   2273..2497    +  polyA_signal   bGH poly(A) signal: bovine growth hormone polyadenylation signal
   2501..2522    +  promoter       SV40 promoter (fragment): SV40 enhancer and early promoter
   2543..2971    +  rep_origin     f1 ori (sequence partly withheld): f1 bacteriophage origin of replication; arrow indicates direction of (+) strand synthesis
   2985..3314    +  promoter       SV40 promoter: SV40 enhancer and early promoter
   3381..4172    +  CDS            neo: KKA2_KLEPN - Also known as kan, nptII. Experimental evidence at protein level: Swiss-Prot protein existence level 1. Resistance to kanamycin, neomycin, paromomycin, ribostamycin, butirosin and gentamicin B. From Klebsiella pneumoniae.
   4196..4354    +  CDS            ble (fragment): BLE_KLEPN - Experimental evidence at protein level: Swiss-Prot protein existence level 1. Binding protein with a strong affinity to the bleomycin family of antibiotics. Binds to CL990; an antimitotic-antibiotic compound. From Klebsiella pneumoniae.
   4349..4470    +  polyA_signal   SV40 poly(A) signal: SV40 polyadenylation signal
   4543..4559    -  protein_bind   lac operator: The lac repressor binds to the lac operator to inhibit transcription in E. coli. This inhibition can be relieved by adding lactose or isopropyl-β-D-thiogalactopyranoside (IPTG). lac repressor encoded by lacI
   4567..4597    -  promoter       lac promoter: promoter for the E. coli lac operon
   4612..4633    -  protein_bind   CAP binding site: CAP binding activates transcription in the presence of cAMP. E. coli catabolite activator protein
   4646..4738    -  CDS            lacI (fragment): lac repressor; lacI; The lac repressor binds to the lac operator to inhibit transcription in E. coli. This inhibition can be relieved by adding lactose or isopropyl-β-D-thiogalactopyranoside (IPTG).
   4921..5509    -  rep_origin     ori: high-copy-number ColE1/pMB1/pBR322/pUC origin of replication
   5680..6540    -  CDS            AmpR: β-lactamase; bla; confers resistance to ampicillin, carbenicillin, and related antibiotics
   6541..6645    -  promoter       AmpR promoter: bla
>Addgene plasmid #203714 | pcDNA3.1 NKX6-2(1-188)-Venus | addgene full sequence | sequence record 401198 | Addgene NGS Result
GACGGATCGGGAGATCTCCCGATCCCCTATGGTGCACTCTCAGTACAATCTGCTCTGATGCCGCATAGTT
AAGCCAGTATCTGCTCCCTGCTTGTGTGTTGGAGGTCGCTGAGTAGTGCGCGAGCAAAATTTAAGCTACA
ACAAGGCAAGGCTTGACCGACAATTGCATGAAGAATCTGCTTAGGGTTAGGCGTTTTGCGCTGCTTCGCG
ATGTACGGGCCAGATATACGCGTTGACATTGATTATTGACTAGTTATTAATAGTAATCAATTACGGGGTC
ATTAGTTCATAGCCCATATATGGAGTTCCGCGTTACATAACTTACGGTAAATGGCCCGCCTGGCTGACCG
CCCAACGACCCCCGCCCATTGACGTCAATAATGACGTATGTTCCCATAGTAACGCCAATAGGGACTTTCC
ATTGACGTCAATGGGTGGAGTATTTACGGTAAACTGCCCACTTGGCAGTACATCAAGTGTATCATATGCC
AAGTACGCCCCCTATTGACGTCAATGACGGTAAATGGCCCGCCTGGCATTATGCCCAGTACATGACCTTA
TGGGACTTTCCTACTTGGCAGTACATCTACGTATTAGTCATCGCTATTACCATGGTGATGCGGTTTTGGC
AGTACATCAATGGGCGTGGATAGCGGTTTGACTCACGGGGATTTCCAAGTCTCCACCCCATTGACGTCAA
TGGGAGTTTGTTTTGGCACCAAAATCAACGGGACTTTCCAAAATGTCGTAACAACTCCGCCCCATTGACG
CAAATGGGCGGTAGGCGTGTACGGTGGGAGGTCTATATAAGCAGAGCTCTCTGGCTAACTAGAGAACCCA
CTGCTTACTGGCTTATCGAAATTAATACGACTCACTATAGGGAGACCCAAGCTGGCTAGCGACACCATGG
ACACAAACAGACCTGGCGCCTTTGTGCTGTCTAGCGCTCCTCTGGCCGCTCTGCACAATATGGCCGAGAT
GAAGACCAGCCTGTTTCCATACGCTCTGCAGGGACCTGCCGGCTTTAAGGCTCCTGCTCTTGGAGGACTG
GGAGCACAACTGCCTCTGGGAACACCTCACGGCATCAGCGATATTCTGGGCAGACCTGTTGGAGCTGCTG
GCGGAGGATTGCTCGGAGGACTGCCTAGACTGAATGGACTGGCTTCTTCTGCCGGCGTGTACTTTGGACC
TGCTGCTGCCGTTGCCAGAGGCTATCCTAAACCTCTGGCTGAGCTTCCCGGCAGACCTCCTATTTTTTGG
CCTGGTGTTGTGCAGGGCGCTCCTTGGAGAGATCCTAGACTTGCTGGACCAGCTCCTGCAGGCGGAGTGC
TGGATAAGGATGGCAAGAAGAAGCACAGCAGACCCACCTTCAGCGGCCAGCAGATCTTTGCCCTGGAAAA
GACCTTCGAGCAGACCAAGTATCTGGCTGGCCCTGAGAGAGCCAGACTGGCCTATTCTCTGGGCATGACC
AAGCTTGGCGGAGGTGGAAGCGGCGGAGGCGGATCTGGTACCATGGTTTCTAAGGGCGAAGAACTGTTCA
CCGGCGTGGTGCCTATCCTGGTGGAACTGGATGGGGATGTGAACGGCCACAAGTTCTCTGTGTCTGGCGA
AGGCGAAGGGGATGCCACATACGGCAAGCTGACCCTGAAGCTGATCTGCACCACAGGCAAACTGCCCGTG
CCTTGGCCTACACTGGTCACAACACTCGGCTACGGCCTGCAGTGCTTTGCCAGATATCCCGACCACATGA
AGCAGCACGATTTCTTCAAGAGCGCCATGCCTGAGGGCTACGTGCAAGAGCGGACCATCTTCTTCAAGGA
CGACGGCAACTACAAGACCAGGGCCGAAGTGAAGTTCGAGGGCGACACCCTGGTCAACAGAATCGAGCTG
AAGGGCATCGACTTTAAAGAGGACGGCAACATCCTGGGCCACAAGCTCGAGTACAACTACAACAGCCACA
ACGTGTACATCACCGCCGACAAGCAGAAGAACGGCATCAAGGCCAACTTCAAGATCCGGCACAACATCGA
GGATGGCGGCGTGCAGCTGGCCGATCACTATCAGCAGAACACCCCTATCGGAGATGGCCCCGTCCTGCTG
CCTGATAACCACTACCTGAGCTACCAGTCTGCCCTGAGCAAGGACCCCAATGAGAAGAGGGATCACATGG
TGCTGCTGGAATTCGTGACAGCCGCCGGAATCACACTCGGCATGGACGAGCTGTACAAATGAGGATCCTA
AGGGCCCGTTTAAACCCGCTGATCAGCCTCGACTGTGCCTTCTAGTTGCCAGCCATCTGTTGTTTGCCCC
TCCCCCGTGCCTTCCTTGACCCTGGAAGGTGCCACTCCCACTGTCCTTTCCTAATAAAATGAGGAAATTG
CATCGCATTGTCTGAGTAGGTGTCATTCTATTCTGGGGGGTGGGGTGGGGCAGGACAGCAAGGGGGAGGA
TTGGGAAGACAATAGCAGGCATGCTGGGGATGCGGTGGGCTCTATGGCTTCTGAGGCGGAAAGAACCAGC
TGGGGCTCTAGGGGGTATCCCC
[124 nt withheld, positions 2543-2666]
C
[91 nt withheld, positions 2668-2758]
A
[49 nt withheld, positions 2760-2808]
CCTTTGACGTTGGAGTCCACGTTCTTT
[37 nt withheld, positions 2836-2872]
ACCCTATCTCGGTCTATTCTTTTGATTTATAAGGGATTTTGCCGATTTCGGCCTATTGGTTAAAAAATGA
GCTGATTTAACAAAAATTTAACGCGAATTAATTCTGTGGAATGTGTGTCAGTTAGGGTGTGGAAAGTCCC
CAGGCTCCCCAGCAGGCAGAAGTATGCAAAGCATGCATCTCAATTAGTCAGCAACCAGGTGTGGAAAGTC
CCCAGGCTCCCCAGCAGGCAGAAGTATGCAAAGCATGCATCTCAATTAGTCAGCAACCATAGTCCCGCCC
CTAACTCCGCCCATCCCGCCCCTAACTCCGCCCAGTTCCGCCCATTCTCCGCCCCATGGCTGACTAATTT
TTTTTATTTATGCAGAGGCCGAGGCCGCCTCTGCCTCTGAGCTATTCCAGAAGTAGTGAGGAGGCTTTTT
TGGAGGCCTAGGCTTTTGCAAAAAGCTCCCGGGAGCTTGTATATCCATTTTCGGATCTGATCAAGAGACA
GGATGAGGATCGTTTCGCATGATTGAACAAGATGGATTGCACGCAGGTTCTCCGGCCGCTTGGGTGGAGA
GGCTATTCGGCTATGACTGGGCACAACAGACAATCGGCTGCTCTGATGCCGCCGTGTTCCGGCTGTCAGC
GCAGGGGCGCCCGGTTCTTTTTGTCAAGACCGACCTGTCCGGTGCCCTGAATGAACTGCAGGACGAGGCA
GCGCGGCTATCGTGGCTGGCCACGACGGGCGTTCCTTGCGCAGCTGTGCTCGACGTTGTCACTGAAGCGG
GAAGGGACTGGCTGCTATTGGGCGAAGTGCCGGGGCAGGATCTCCTGTCATCTCACCTTGCTCCTGCCGA
GAAAGTATCCATCATGGCTGATGCAATGCGGCGGCTGCATACGCTTGATCCGGCTACCTGCCCATTCGAC
CACCAAGCGAAACATCGCATCGAGCGAGCACGTACTCGGATGGAAGCCGGTCTTGTCGATCAGGATGATC
TGGACGAAGAGCATCAGGGGCTCGCGCCAGCCGAACTGTTCGCCAGGCTCAAGGCGCGCATGCCCGACGG
CGAGGATCTCGTCGTGACCCATGGCGATGCCTGCTTGCCGAATATCATGGTGGAAAATGGCCGCTTTTCT
GGATTCATCGACTGTGGCCGGCTGGGTGTGGCGGACCGCTATCAGGACATAGCGTTGGCTACCCGTGATA
TTGCTGAAGAGCTTGGCGGCGAATGGGCTGACCGCTTCCTCGTGCTTTACGGTATCGCCGCTCCCGATTC
GCAGCGCATCGCCTTCTATCGCCTTCTTGACGAGTTCTTCTGAGCGGGACTCTGGGGTTCGAAATGACCG
ACCAAGCGACGCCCAACCTGCCATCACGAGATTTCGATTCCACCGCCGCCTTCTATGAAAGGTTGGGCTT
CGGAATCGTTTTCCGGGACGCCGGCTGGATGATCCTCCAGCGCGGGGATCTCATGCTGGAGTTCTTCGCC
CACCCCAACTTGTTTATTGCAGCTTATAATGGTTACAAATAAAGCAATAGCATCACAAATTTCACAAATA
AAGCATTTTTTTCACTGCATTCTAGTTGTGGTTTGTCCAAACTCATCAATGTATCTTATCATGTCTGTAT
ACCGTCGACCTCTAGCTAGAGCTTGGCGTAATCATGGTCATAGCTGTTTCCTGTGTGAAATTGTTATCCG
CTCACAATTCCACACAACATACGAGCCGGAAGCATAAAGTGTAAAGCCTGGGGTGCCTAATGAGTGAGCT
AACTCACATTAATTGCGTTGCGCTCACTGCCCGCTTTCCAGTCGGGAAACCTGTCGTGCCAGCTGCATTA
ATGAATCGGCCAACGCGCGGGGAGAGGCGGTTTGCGTATTGGGCGCTCTTCCGCTTCCTCGCTCACTGAC
TCGCTGCGCTCGGTCGTTCGGCTGCGGCGAGCGGTATCAGCTCACTCAAAGGCGGTAATACGGTTATCCA
CAGAATCAGGGGATAACGCAGGAAAGAACATGTGAGCAAAAGGCCAGCAAAAGGCCAGGAACCGTAAAAA
GGCCGCGTTGCTGGCGTTTTTCCATAGGCTCCGCCCCCCTGACGAGCATCACAAAAATCGACGCTCAAGT
CAGAGGTGGCGAAACCCGACAGGACTATAAAGATACCAGGCGTTTCCCCTTGGAAGCTCCCTCGTGCGCT
CTCCTGTTCCGACCCTGCCGCTTACCGGATACCTGTCCGCCTTTCTCCCTTCGGGAAGCGTGGCGCTTTC
TCATAGCTCACGCTGTAGGTATCTCAGTTCGGTGTAGGTCGTTCGCTCCAAGCTGGGCTGTGTGCACGAA
CCCCCCGTTCAGCCCGACCGCTGCGCCTTATCCGGTAACTATCGTCTTGAGTCCAACCCGGTAAGACACG
ACTTATCGCCACTGGCAGCAGCCACTGGTAACAGGATTAGCAGAGCGAGGTATGTAGGCGGTGCTACAGA
GTTCTTGAAGTGGTGGCCTAACTACGGCTACACTAGAAGAACAGTATTTGGTATCTGCGCTCTGCTGAAG
CCAGTTACCTTCGGAAAAAGAGTTGGTAGCTCTTGATCCGGCAAACAAACCACCGCTGGTAGCGGTGGTT
TTTTTGTTTGCAAGCAGCAGATTACGCGCAGAAAAAAAGGATCTCAAGAAGATCCTTTGATCTTTTCTAC
GGGGTCTGACGCTCAGTGGAACGAAAACTCACGTTAAGGGATTTTGGTCATGAGATTATCAAAAAGGATC
TTCACCTAGATCCTTTTAAATTAAAAATGAAGTTTTAAATCAATCTAAAGTATATATGAGTAAACTTGGT
CTGACAGTTACCAATGCTTAATCAGTGAGGCACCTATCTCAGCGATCTGTCTATTTCGTTCATCCATAGT
TGCCTGACTCCCCGTCGTGTAGATAACTACGATACGGGAGGGCTTACCATCTGGCCCCAGTGCTGCAATG
ATACCGCGAGACCCACGCTCACCGGCTCCAGATTTATCAGCAATAAACCAGCCAGCCGGAAGGGCCGAGC
GCAGAAGTGGTCCTGCAACTTTATCCGCCTCCATCCAGTCTATTAATTGTTGCCGGGAAGCTAGAGTAAG
TAGTTCGCCAGTTAATAGTTTGCGCAACGTTGTTGCCATTGCTACAGGCATCGTGGTGTCACGCTCGTCG
TTTGGTATGGCTTCATTCAGCTCCGGTTCCCAACGATCAAGGCGAGTTACATGATCCCCCATGTTGTGCA
AAAAAGCGGTTAGCTCCTTCGGTCCTCCGATCGTTGTCAGAAGTAAGTTGGCCGCAGTGTTATCACTCAT
GGTTATGGCAGCACTGCATAATTCTCTTACTGTCATGCCATCCGTAAGATGCTTTTCTGTGACTGGTGAG
TACTCAACCAAGTCATTCTGAGAATAGTGTATGCGGCGACCGAGTTGCTCTTGCCCGGCGTCAATACGGG
ATAATACCGCGCCACATAGCAGAACTTTAAAAGTGCTCATCATTGGAAAACGTTCTTCGGGGCGAAAACT
CTCAAGGATCTTACCGCTGTTGAGATCCAGTTCGATGTAACCCACTCGTGCACCCAACTGATCTTCAGCA
TCTTTTACTTTCACCAGCGTTTCTGGGTGAGCAAAAACAGGAAGGCAAAATGCCGCAAAAAAGGGAATAA
GGGCGACACGGAAATGTTGAATACTCATACTCTTCCTTTTTCAATATTATTGAAGCATTTATCAGGGTTA
TTGTCTCATGAGCGGATACATATTTGAATGTATTTAGAAAAATAAACAAATAGGGGTTCCGCGCACATTT
CCCCGAAAAGTGCCACCTGACGTC
