>Addgene plasmid #203714 | pcDNA3.1 NKX6-2(1-188)-Venus | depositor partial sequence | sequence record 394988 | NKX6-2(1-188)-Venus Insert
ATGGACACAAACAGACCTGGCGCCTTTGTGCTGTCTAGCGCTCCTCTGGCCGCTCTGCACAATATGGCCG
AGATGAAGACCAGCCTGTTTCCATACGCTCTGCAGGGACCTGCCGGCTTTAAGGCTCCTGCTCTTGGAGG
ACTGGGAGCACAACTGCCTCTGGGAACACCTCACGGCATCAGCGATATTCTGGGCAGACCTGTTGGAGCT
GCTGGCGGAGGATTGCTCGGAGGACTGCCTAGACTGAATGGACTGGCTTCTTCTGCCGGCGTGTACTTTG
GACCTGCTGCTGCCGTTGCCAGAGGCTATCCTAAACCTCTGGCTGAGCTTCCCGGCAGACCTCCTATTTT
TTGGCCTGGTGTTGTGCAGGGCGCTCCTTGGAGAGATCCTAGACTTGCTGGACCAGCTCCTGCAGGCGGA
GTGCTGGATAAGGATGGCAAGAAGAAGCACAGCAGACCCACCTTCAGCGGCCAGCAGATCTTTGCCCTGG
AAAAGACCTTCGAGCAGACCAAGTATCTGGCTGGCCCTGAGAGAGCCAGACTGGCCTATTCTCTGGGCAT
GACCAAGCTTGGCGGAGGTGGAAGCGGCGGAGGCGGATCTGGTACCATGGTTTCTAAGGGCGAAGAACTG
TTCACCGGCGTGGTGCCTATCCTGGTGGAACTGGATGGGGATGTGAACGGCCACAAGTTCTCTGTGTCTG
GCGAAGGCGAAGGGGATGCCACATACGGCAAGCTGACCCTGAAGCTGATCTGCACCACAGGCAAACTGCC
CGTGCCTTGGCCTACACTGGTCACAACACTCGGCTACGGCCTGCAGTGCTTTGCCAGATATCCCGACCAC
ATGAAGCAGCACGATTTCTTCAAGAGCGCCATGCCTGAGGGCTACGTGCAAGAGCGGACCATCTTCTTCA
AGGACGACGGCAACTACAAGACCAGGGCCGAAGTGAAGTTCGAGGGCGACACCCTGGTCAACAGAATCGA
GCTGAAGGGCATCGACTTTAAAGAGGACGGCAACATCCTGGGCCACAAGCTCGAGTACAACTACAACAGC
CACAACGTGTACATCACCGCCGACAAGCAGAAGAACGGCATCAAGGCCAACTTCAAGATCCGGCACAACA
TCGAGGATGGCGGCGTGCAGCTGGCCGATCACTATCAGCAGAACACCCCTATCGGAGATGGCCCCGTCCT
GCTGCCTGATAACCACTACCTGAGCTACCAGTCTGCCCTGAGCAAGGACCCCAATGAGAAGAGGGATCAC
ATGGTGCTGCTGGAATTCGTGACAGCCGCCGGAATCACACTCGGCATGGACGAGCTGTACAAATGA
