>Addgene plasmid #203714 | pcDNA3.1 NKX6-2(1-188)-Venus | depositor partial sequence | sequence record 394989 | Sanger Sequencing of insert using T7 promoter Foward
AACAGACCTGGCGCCTTTGTGCTGTCTAGCGCTCCTCTGGCCGCTCTGCACAATATGGCCGAGATGAAGA
CCAGCCTGTTTCCATACGCTCTGCAGGGACCTGCCGGCTTTAAGGCTCCTGCTCTTGGAGGACTGGGAGC
ACAACTGCCTCTGGGAACACCTCACGGCATCAGCGATATTCTGGGCAGACCTGTTGGAGCTGCTGGCGGA
GGATTGCTCGGAGGACTGCCTAGACTGAATGGACTGGCTTCTTCTGCCGGCGTGTACTTTGGACCTGCTG
CTGCCGTTGCCAGAGGCTATCCTAAACCTCTGGCTGAGCTTCCCGGCAGACCTCCTATTTTTTGGCCTGG
TGTTGTGCAGGGCGCTCCTTGGAGAGATCCTAGACTTGCTGGACCAGCTCCTGCAGGCGGAGTGCTGGAT
AAGGATGGCAAGAAGAAGCACAGCAGACCCACCTTCAGCGGCCAGCAGATCTTTGCCCTGGAAAAGACCT
TCGAGCAGACCAAGTATCTGGCTGGCCCTGAGAGAGCCAGACTGGCCTATTCTCTGGGCATGACCAAGCT
TGGCGGAGGTGGAAGCGGCGGAGGCGGATCTGGTACCATGGTTTCTAAGGGCGAAGAACTGTTCACCGGC
GTGGTGCCTATCCTGGTGGAACTGGATGGGGATGTGAACGGCCACAAGTTCTCTGTGTCTGGCGAAGGCG
AAGGGGATGCCACATACGGCAAGCTGACCCTGAAGCTGATCTGCACCACAGGCAAACTGCCCGTGCCTTG
GCCTACACTGGTCACAACACTCGGCTACGGCCTGCAGTGCTTTGCCAGATATCCCGACCACATGAAGCAG
CACGATTTCTTCAAGAGCGCCATGCCTGAGGGCTACGTGCAAGAGCGGACCATCTTCTTCAAGGACGACG
GCAACTACAAGACCAGGGCCGAAGTGAAGTTCGAGGGCGACACCCTGGTCAACAGAATCGAGCTGAAGGG
CATCGACTTTAAAGAGGACGGCAACATCCTGGGCCACAAGCTCGAGTACAACTACAACAGCCACAACGTG
TACATCACCGCCGACAAGCAGAA
